>Addgene plasmid #1626 | L4047 | depositor full sequence | sequence record 236 | Author sequence
AAGCTTGCATGCCTGCAGGTCGACTCTAGAGGATCCCCGGGATTGGCCAAAGGACCCAAAGGTATGTTTC
GAATGATACTAACATAACATAGAACATTTTCAGGAGGACCCTTGCTTGGAGGGTACCGAGCTCAGAAAAA
ATGACTGCTCCAAAGAAGAAGCGTAAGGTACCGGCAGAAAAAATGACTGCTCCAAAGAAGAAGCGTAAGG
TACCGGCAGAAAAAATGACTGCTCCAAAGAAGAAGCGTAAGGTACCGGCAGAAAAAATGACTGCTCCAAA
GAAGAAGCGTAAGGTACCGGTAGAAAAAATGAGTAAAGGAGAAGAACTTTTCACTGGAGTTGTCCCAATT
CTTGTTGAATTAGATGGTGATGTTAATGGGCACAAATTTTCTGTCAGTGGAGAGGGTGAAGGTGATGCAA
CATACGGAAAACTTACCCTTAAATTTATTTGCACTACTGGAAAACTACCTGTTCCATGGGTAAGTTTAAA
CATATATATACTAACTAACCCTGATTATTTAAATTTTCAGCCAACACTTGTCACTACTTTCTGTTATGGT
GTTCAATGCTTCTCGAGATACCCAGATCATATGAAACGGCATGACTTTTTCAAGAGTGCCATGCCCGAAG
GTTATGTACAGGAAAGAACTATATTTTTCAAAGATGACGGGAACTACAAGACACGTAAGTTTAAACAGTT
CGGTACTAACTAACCATACATATTTAAATTTTCAGGTGCTGAAGTCAAGTTTGAAGGTGATACCCTTGTT
AATAGAATCGAGTTAAAAGGTATTGATTTTAAAGAAGATGGAAACATTCTTGGACACAAATTGGAATACA
ACTATAACTCACACAATGTATACATCATGGCAGACAAACAAAAGAATGGAATCAAAGTTGTAAGTTTAAA
CATGATTTTACTAACTAACTAATCTGATTTAAATTTTCAGAACTTCAAAATTAGACACAACATTGAAGAT
GGAAGCGTTCAACTAGCAGACCATTATCAACAAAATACTCCAATTGGCGATGGCCCTGTCCTTTTACCAG
ACAACCATTACCTGTCCACACAATCTGCCCTTTCGAAAGATCCCAACGAAAAGAGAGACCACATGGTCCT
TCTTGAGTTTGTAACAGCTGCTGGGATTACACATGGCATGGACGAACTATACAAAAGCCCACAAGCTTTG
GAATTCGCTAGCCGGCCATACAAGTAATCCGGATGATCGACGCCAACGTCGTTGAATTTTCAAATTTTAA
ATACTGAATATTTGTTTTTTTTCCTATTATTTATTTATTCTCTTTGTGTTTTTTTTCTTGCTTTCTAAAA
AATTAATTCAATCCAAATCTAAACATTTTTTTTTCTCTTTCCGTCTCCCAATTCGTATTCCGCTCCTCTC
ATCTGAACACAATGTGCAAGTTTATTTATCTTCTCGCTTTCATTTCATTAGGACGTGGGGGGAATTGGTG
GAAGGGGGAAACACACAAAAGGATGATGGAAATGAAATAAGGACACACAATATGCAACAACATTCAATTC
AGAAATATGGAGGAAGGTTTAAAAGAAAACATAAAAATATATAGAGGAGGAAGGAAAACTAGTAAAAAAT
AAGCAAAGAAATTAGGCGAACGATGAGAATTGTCCTCGCTTGGGCCCTTTCGTCTCGCGCGTTTCGGTGA
TGACGGTGAAAACCTCTGACACATGCAGCTCCCGGAGACGGTCACAGCTTGTCTGTAAGCGGATGCCGGG
AGCAGACAAGCCCGTCAGGGCGCGTCAGCGGGTGTTGGCGGGTGTCGGGGCTGGCTTAACTATGCGGCAT
CAGAGCAGATTGTACTGAGAGTGCACCATATGCGGTGTGAAATACCGCACAGATGCGTAAGGAGAAAATA
CCGCATCAGGCGGCCTTAAGGGCCTCGTGATACGCCTATTTTTATAGGTTAATGTCATGATAATAATGGT
TTCTTAGACGTCAGGTGGCACTTTTCGGGGAAATGTGCGCGGAACCCCTATTTGTTTATTTTTCTAAATA
CATTCAAATATGTATCCGCTCATGAGACAATAACCCTGATAAATGCTTCAATAATATTGAAAAAGGAAGA
GTATGAGTATTCAACATTTCCGTGTCGCCCTTATTCCCTTTTTTGCGGCATTTTGCCTTCCTGTTTTTGC
TCACCCAGAAACGCTGGTGAAAGTAAAAGATGCTGAAGATCAGTTGGGTGCACGAGTGGGTTACATCGAA
CTGGATCTCAACAGCGGTAAGATCCTTGAGAGTTTTCGCCCCGAAGAACGTTTTCCAATGATGAGCACTT
TTAAAGTTCTGCTATGTGGCGCGGTATTATCCCGTATTGACGCCGGGCAAGAGCAACTCGGTCGCCGCAT
ACACTATTCTCAGAATGACTTGGTTGAGTACTCACCAGTCACAGAAAAGCATCTTACGGATGGCATGACA
GTAAGAGAATTATGCAGTGCTGCCATAACCATGAGTGATAACACTGCGGCCAACTTACTTCTGACAACGA
TCGGAGGACCGAAGGAGCTAACCGCTTTTTTGCACAACATGGGGGATCATGTAACTCGCCTTGATCGTTG
GGAACCGGAGCTGAATGAAGCCATACCAAACGACGAGCGTGACACCACGATGCCTGTAGCAATGGCAACA
ACGTTGCGCAAACTATTAACTGGCGAACTACTTACTCTAGCTTCCCGGCAACAATTAATAGACTGGATGG
AGGCGGATAAAGTTGCAGGACCACTTCTGCGCTCGGCCCTTCCGGCTGGCTGGTTTATTGCTGATAAATC
TGGAGCCGGTGAGCGTGGGTCTCGCGGTATCATTGCAGCACTGGGGCCAGATGGTAAGCCCTCCCGTATC
GTAGTTATCTACACGACGGGGAGTCAGGCAACTATGGATGAACGAAATAGACAGATCGCTGAGATAGGTG
CCTCACTGATTAAGCATTGGTAACTGTCAGACCAAGTTTACTCATATATACTTTAGATTGATTTAAAACT
TCATTTTTAATTTAAAAGGATCTAGGTGAAGATCCTTTTTGATAATCTCATGACCAAAATCCCTTAACGT
GAGTTTTCGTTCCACTGAGCGTCAGACCCCGTAGAAAAGATCAAAGGATCTTCTTGAGATCCTTTTTTTC
TGCGCGTAATCTGCTGCTTGCAAACAAAAAAACCACCGCTACCAGCGGTGGTTTGTTTGCCGGATCAAGA
GCTACCAACTCTTTTTCCGAAGGTAACTGGCTTCAGCAGAGCGCAGATACCAAATACTGTCCTTCTAGTG
TAGCCGTAGTTAGGCCACCACTTCAAGAACTCTGTAGCACCGCCTACATACCTCGCTCTGCTAATCCTGT
TACCAGTGGCTGCTGCCAGTGGCGATAAGTCGTGTCTTACCGGGTTGGACTCAAGACGATAGTTACCGGA
TAAGGCGCAGCGGTCGGGCTGAACGGGGGGTTCGTGCACACAGCCCAGCTTGGAGCGAACGACCTACACC
GAACTGAGATACCTACAGCGTGAGCATTGAGAAAGCGCCACGCTTCCCGAAGGGAGAAAGGCGGACAGGT
ATCCGGTAAGCGGCAGGGTCGGAACAGGAGAGCGCACGAGGGAGCTTCCAGGGGGAAACGCCTGGTATCT
TTATAGTCCTGTCGGGTTTCGCCACCTCTGACTTGAGCGTCGATTTTTGTGATGCTCGTCAGGGGGGCGG
AGCCTATGGAAAAACGCCAGCAACGCGGCCTTTTTACGGTTCCTGGCCTTTTGCTGGCCTTTTGCTCACA
TGTTCTTTCCTGCGTTATCCCCTGATTCTGTGGATAACCGTATTACCGCCTTTGAGTGAGCTGATACCGC
TCGCCGCAGCCGAACGACCGAGCGCAGCGAGTCAGTGAGCGAGGAAGCGGAAGAGCGCCCAATACGCAAA
CCGCCTCTCCCCGCGCGTTGGCCGATTCATTAATGCAGCTGGCACGACAGGTTTCCCGACTGGAAAGCGG
GCAGTGAGCGCAACGCAATTAATGTGAGTTAGCTCACTCATTAGGCACCCCAGGCTTTACACTTTATGCT
TCCGGCTCGTATGTTGTGTGGAATTGTGAGCGGATAACAATTTCACACAGGAAACAGCTATGACCATGAT
TACGCCAAGCTGTAAGTTTAAACATGATCTTACTAACTAACTATTCTCATTTAAATTTTCAGAGCTTAAA
AATGGCTGAAATCACTCACAACGATGGATACGCTAACAACTTGGAAATGAAAT
Features (pLannotate 1.2.2; 11 found; start..end, strand, type, name):
      1..41      -  misc_feature   MCS (fragment): pUC18/19 multiple cloning site
    312..1172    +  CDS            sg25: sg25 is a basic (constitutively fluorescent) green fluorescent protein published in 1997, derived from Aequorea victoria.
   1664..1699    +  CDS            rop (fragment): Rop protein, which maintains plasmids at low copy number; rop
   1801..1900    +  misc_feature   bom (fragment): basis of mobility region from pBR322
   1998..2102    +  promoter       AmpR promoter: bla
   2103..2963    +  CDS            AmpR: β-lactamase; bla; confers resistance to ampicillin, carbenicillin, and related antibiotics
   3134..3722    +  rep_origin     ori: high-copy-number ColE1/pMB1/pBR322/pUC origin of replication
   3905..3997    +  CDS            lacI (fragment): lac repressor; lacI; The lac repressor binds to the lac operator to inhibit transcription in E. coli. This inhibition can be relieved by adding lactose or isopropyl-β-D-thiogalactopyranoside (IPTG).
   4010..4031    +  protein_bind   CAP binding site: CAP binding activates transcription in the presence of cAMP. E. coli catabolite activator protein
   4046..4076    +  promoter       lac promoter: promoter for the E. coli lac operon
   4084..4100    +  protein_bind   lac operator: The lac repressor binds to the lac operator to inhibit transcription in E. coli. This inhibition can be relieved by adding lactose or isopropyl-β-D-thiogalactopyranoside (IPTG). lac repressor encoded by lacI
