[The description below was written by a language model from this plasmid's Addgene catalogue record and pLannotate feature annotations shown in this document.]
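Description:
L4047 is a 4,253 bp empty-backbone vector for expression in worms (C. elegans), from the 1999 Fire Lab Vector Kit. It is a promoterless GFP reporter plasmid: no gene or insert is present, and the record names no worm promoter, so the user is expected to supply regulatory sequence by restriction cloning. The parental backbone is listed as unknown, but the annotated features point to a pUC-type framework. These comprise a high-copy ColE1/pMB1-family origin, the bla gene with its own promoter conferring ampicillin resistance for selection in E. coli, remnants of rop, bom and lacI, and a lac promoter/operator/CAP site region next to a fragment of the pUC18/19 multiple cloning site.

The payload, read from the catalogue's ordered list of modules, begins with a synthetic intron (IVSA), followed by a reading-frame element (rf2211) and four copies of the SV40 nuclear localization signal. Next comes a GFP coding region carrying the S65C chromophore substitution, split into segments (gfpN, gfpS65C, gfpC) by further synthetic introns (IVSR, IVSS, IVST). The automated annotation detects this as a single Aequorea victoria-derived green fluorescent protein feature of about 860 bp, longer than an uninterrupted GFP coding sequence and so consistent with the interrupting introns. A let-858 3' region supplies transcript 3'-end processing signals. Kit vectors use the "decoy" element to reduce background from read-through of vector sequences, although the record itself does not define it. Introns of this kind generally improve transgene expression in worms, and the repeated NLS concentrates fluorescence in nuclei, which makes expressing cells easier to identify. The vector is therefore suited to building transcriptional or translational GFP fusions that report expression patterns in transgenic animals.
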