Addgene plasmid #1626: L4047
Purpose: (Empty Backbone)
Depositing lab: Andrew Fire. Depositing organization: Carnegie Institution for Science.
Backbone
  Vector backbone: Unknown
  Backbone size (bp): 4253
  Vector type: Worm Expression
Growth in bacteria
  Bacterial resistance: Ampicillin, 100 μg/mL
  Growth temperature: 37°C
  Growth strain: DH5alpha
  Copy number: Unknown
Gene/Insert
  Gene/Insert name: None
  Tag / fusion protein: IVSA, rf2211, SV40NLS, SV40NLS, SV40NLS, SV40NLS, gfpN, IVSR, gfpS65C, IVSS, IVST, gfpC, let8583', decoy
  Cloning method: Restriction Enzyme
Terms and licenses: Academic/Nonprofit Terms; Industry Terms: Not Available to Industry
Depositor comments: See Fire Lab Vector Kit Documentation 1999. Fire Lab Miniprep Number pPD122.24, Ligation number L4047.
How to cite: L4047 was a gift from Andrew Fire (Addgene plasmid # 1626 ; http://n2t.net/addgene:1626 ; RRID:Addgene_1626)
