>Addgene plasmid #1626 | L4047 | addgene partial sequence | sequence record 16759 | 1626_m13reverse
CNNGNGTTACATGATCTTCTAACTAACTATTCTCATTTAAATTTTCAGAGCTTAAAAATGGCTGANCTCN
CTCACAACGATGGATACGCTAACAACTTGGAAATGAAATAAGCTTGCATGCCTGCAGGTCGACTCTAGAG
GATCCCCGGGATTGGCCAAAGGACCCAAAGGTATGTTTCGAATGATACTAACATAACATAGAACATTTTC
AGGAGGACCCTTGCTTGGAGGGTACCGAGCTCAGAAAAAATGACTGCTCCAAAGAAGAAGCGTAAGGTAC
CGGCAGAAAAAATGACTGCTCCAAAGAAGAAGCGTAAGGTACCGGCAGAAAAAATGACTGCTCCAAAGAA
GAAGCGTAAGGTACCGGCAGAAAAAATGACTGCTCCAAAGAAGAAGCGTAAGGTACCGGTAGAAAAAATG
AGTAAAGGAGAAGAACTTTTCACTGGAGTTGTCCCAATTCTTGTTGAATTAGATGGTGATGTTAATGGGC
ACAAATTTTCTGTCAGTGGAGAGGGTGAAGGTGATGCAACATACGGAAAACTTACCCTTAAATTTATTTG
CACTACTGGAAAACTACCTGTTCCATGGGTAAGTTTAAACATATATATACTAACTAACCCTGATTATTTA
AATTTTCAGCCAACACTTGTCACTACTTTCTGTTATGGTGTTCAATGCTTCTCGAGATACCCAGATCATA
TGAAACGGCATGACTTTTTCAAGAGTGCCATGCCCGAAGGTTATGTACAGGAAAGAACTATATTTTTCAA
AGATGACGGGAACTACAAGACACGTAAGTTTAAACAGTTCGGTACTAACTAACCATACATATTTAAATTT
TCAGGTGCTGAAGTCAAGTTTGAAGGTGATACCCTTGTTAATAGAATCGAGTTAAAAAGGTATTGATTTT
AAAGAAGATGGAAACATTCTTGGACNCAAATTGGAATACANCTATAACTCACNCNATGTATACCTCATGG
CAGACAAACAAAGAATGGAATCCAAGTTGTANGTTTAACNTGATTTTACTANCTAACTAATCTGATTTAA
TTTTCNGAACTTCNAAATTAGACCCACNTTGAAGATGGAAGCGTTCNCTTACCNAACCTTTTCCACAAAT
NCTCCATTGGCGATGGCCTGTCCTTTACNNAANACCNTNCCTGTCCCCCNATNTGCCNTTNCAAAATTCC
NACGAAAANAAAANCCCCNGNCCCTTTTGNTTNGTACCNCCTGCNGGATTANCCTGGGNNGGACAAATTN
ACAAANCCCCNAACNTTNGNANTNCNCNNCCNCCCCCANANNTCNGGAAANCCCCCCCCCCCCNTGANTT
NCANTTTAAACCGAANTTNTTTTTTCCTTN
